>Addgene plasmid #21930 | pGBHPS-SortA | addgene full sequence | sequence record 292227 | Addgene NGS Result
TAATACGACTCACTATAGGGGAATTGTGAGCGGATAACAATTCCCCTCTAGAAATAATTTTGTTTAACTT
TAAGAAGGAGATATACCATGGAGTACAAACTGATCCTGAACGGTAAAACCCTGAAAGGTGAAACCACCAC
CGAAGCTGTTGACGCTGCTACCGCGGAAAAAGTTTTCAAACAGTACGCTAACGACAACGGTGTTGACGGT
GAATGGACCTACGACGACGCTACCAAAACCTTCACGGTAACCGAACATAGCCATCATCATCATCATCATC
TGGAAGTGCTGTTTCAGGGCCCGCATATGGGATCCCAAGCTAAACCTCAAATTCCGAAAGATAAATCAAA
AGTGGCAGGCTATATTGAAATTCCAGATGCTGATATTAAAGAACCAGTATATCCAGGACCAGCAACACCT
GAACAATTAAATAGAGGTGTAAGCTTTGCAGAAGAAAATGAATCACTAGATGATCAAAATATTTCAATTG
CAGGACACACTTTCATTGACCGTCCGAACTATCAATTTACAAATCTTAAAGCAGCCAAAAAAGGTAGTAT
GGTGTACTTTAAAGTTGGTAATGAAACACGTAAGTATAAAATGACAAGTATAAGAGATGTTAAGCCAACA
GATGTAGAAGTTCTAGATGAACAAAAAGGTAAAGATAAACAATTAACATTAATTACTTGTGATGATTACA
ATGAAAAGACAGGCGTTTGGGAAAAACGTAAAATCTTTGTAGCTACAGAAGTCAAATAATCTCGAGCACC
ACCACCACCACCACTGAGATCCGGCTGCTAACAAAGCCCGAAAGGAAGCTGAGTTGGCTGCTGCCACCGC
TGAGCAATAACTAGCATAACCCCTTGGGGCCTCTAAACGGGTCTTGAGGGGTTTTTTGCTGAAAGGAGGA
ACTATATCCGGATTGGCGAATGGG
[124 nt withheld, positions 935-1058]
C
[91 nt withheld, positions 1060-1150]
A
[49 nt withheld, positions 1152-1200]
CCTTTGACGTTGGAGTCCACGTTCTTT
[37 nt withheld, positions 1228-1264]
ACCCTATCTCGGTCTATTCTTTTGATTTATAAGGGATTTTGCCGATTTCGGCCTATTGGTTAAAAAATGA
GCTGATTTAACAAAAATTTAACGCGAATTTTAACAAAATATTAACGCTTACAATTTAGGTGGCACTTTTC
GGGGAAATGTGCGCGGAACCCCTATTTGTTTATTTTTCTAAATACATTCAAATATGTATCCGCTCATGAG
ACAATAACCCTGATAAATGCTTCAATAATATTGAAAAAGGAAGAGTATGAGTATTCAACATTTCCGTGTC
GCCCTTATTCCCTTTTTTGCGGCATTTTGCCTTCCTGTTTTTGCTCACCCAGAAACGCTGGTGAAAGTAA
AAGATGCTGAAGATCAGTTGGGTGCACGAGTGGGTTACATCGAACTGGATCTCAACAGCGGTAAGATCCT
TGAGAGTTTTCGCCCCGAAGAACGTTTTCCAATGATGAGCACTTTTAAAGTTCTGCTATGTGGCGCGGTA
TTATCCCGTATTGACGCCGGGCAAGAGCAACTCGGTCGCCGCATACACTATTCTCAGAATGACTTGGTTG
AGTACTCACCAGTCACAGAAAAGCATCTTACGGATGGCATGACAGTAAGAGAATTATGCAGTGCTGCCAT
AACCATGAGTGATAACACTGCGGCCAACTTACTTCTGACAACGATCGGAGGACCGAAGGAGCTAACCGCT
TTTTTGCACAACATGGGGGATCATGTAACTCGCCTTGATCGTTGGGAACCGGAGCTGAATGAAGCCATAC
CAAACGACGAGCGTGACACCACGATGCCTGCAGCAATGGCAACAACGTTGCGCAAACTATTAACTGGCGA
ACTACTTACTCTAGCTTCCCGGCAACAATTAATAGACTGGATGGAGGCGGATAAAGTTGCAGGACCACTT
CTGCGCTCGGCCCTTCCGGCTGGCTGGTTTATTGCTGATAAATCTGGAGCCGGTGAGCGTGGGTCTCGCG
GTATCATTGCAGCACTGGGGCCAGATGGTAAGCCCTCCCGTATCGTAGTTATCTACACGACGGGGAGTCA
GGCAACTATGGATGAACGAAATAGACAGATCGCTGAGATAGGTGCCTCACTGATTAAGCATTGGTAACTG
TCAGACCAAGTTTACTCATATATACTTTAGATTGATTTAAAACTTCATTTTTAATTTAAAAGGATCTAGG
TGAAGATCCTTTTTGATAATCTCATGACCAAAATCCCTTAACGTGAGTTTTCGTTCCACTGAGCGTCAGA
CCCCGTAGAAAAGATCAAAGGATCTTCTTGAGATCCTTTTTTTCTGCGCGTAATCTGCTGCTTGCAAACA
AAAAAACCACCGCTACCAGCGGTGGTTTGTTTGCCGGATCAAGAGCTACCAACTCTTTTTCCGAAGGTAA
CTGGCTTCAGCAGAGCGCAGATACCAAATACTGTCCTTCTAGTGTAGCCGTAGTTAGGCCACCACTTCAA
GAACTCTGTAGCACCGCCTACATACCTCGCTCTGCTAATCCTGTTACCAGTGGCTGCTGCCAGTGGCGAT
AAGTCGTGTCTTACCGGGTTGGACTCAAGACGATAGTTACCGGATAAGGCGCAGCGGTCGGGCTGAACGG
GGGGTTCGTGCACACAGCCCAGCTTGGAGCGAACGACCTACACCGAACTGAGATACCTACAGCGTGAGCT
ATGAGAAAGCGCCACGCTTCCCGAAGGGAGAAAGGCGGACAGGTATCCGGTAAGCGGCAGGGTCGGAACA
GGAGAGCGCACGAGGGAGCTTCCAGGGGGAAACGCCTGGTATCTTTATAGTCCTGTCGGGTTTCGCCACC
TCTGACTTGAGCGTCGATTTTTGTGATGCTCGTCAGGGGGGCGGAGCCTATGGAAAAACGCCAGCAACGC
GGCCTTTTTACGGTTCCTGGCCTTTTGCTGGCCTTTTGCTCACATGTTCTTTCCTGCGTTATCCCCTGAT
TCTGTGGATAACCGTATTACCGCCTTTGAGTGAGCTGATACCGCTCGCCGCAGCCGAACGACCGAGCGCA
GCGAGTCAGTGAGCGAGGAAGCGGAAGAGCGCCTGATGCGGTATTTTCTCCTTACGCATCTGTGCGGTAT
TTCACACCGCAATGGTGCACTCTCAGTACAATCTGCTCTGATGCCGCATAGTTAAGCCAGTATACACTCC
GCTATCGCTACGTGACTGGGTCATGGCTGCGCCCCGACACCCGCCAACACCCGCTGACGCGCCCTGACGG
GCTTGTCTGCTCCCGGCATCCGCTTACAGACAAGCTGTGACCGTCTCCGGGAGCTGCATGTGTCAGAGGT
TTTCACCGTCATCACCGAAACGCGCGAGGCAGCTGCGGTAAAGCTCATCAGCGTGGTCGTGAAGCGATTC
ACAGATGTCTGCCTGTTCATCCGCGTCCAGCTCGTTGAGTTTCTCCAGAAGCGTTAATGTCTGGCTTCTG
ATAAAGCGGGCCATGTTAAGGGCGGTTTTTTCCTGTTTGGTCACTGATGCCTCCGTGTAAGGGGGATTTC
TGTTCATGGGGGTAATGATACCGATGAAACGAGAGAGGATGCTCACGATACGGGTTACTGATGATGAACA
TGCCCGGTTACTGGAACGTTGTGAGGGTAAACAACTGGCGGTATGGATGCGGCGGGACCAGAGAAAAATC
ACTCAGGGTCAATGCCAGCGCTTCGTTAATACAGATGTAGGTGTTCCACAGGGTAGCCAGCAGCATCCTG
CGATGCAGATCCGGAACATAATGGTGCAGGGCGCTGACTTCCGCGTTTCCAGACTTTACGAAACACGGAA
ACCGAAGACCATTCATGTTGTTGCTCAGGTCGCAGACGTTTTGCAGCAGCAGTCGCTTCACGTTCGCTCG
CGTATCGGTGATTCATTCTGCTAACCAGTAAGGCAACCCCGCCAGCCTAGCCGGGTCCTCAACGACAGGA
GCACGATCATGCGCACCCGTGGGGCCGCCATGCCGGCGATAATGGCCTGCTTCTCGCCGAAACGTTTGGT
GGCGGGACCAGTGACGAAGGCTTGAGCGAGGGCGTGCAAGATTCCGAATACCGCAAGCGACAGGCCGATC
ATCGTCGCGCTCCAGCGAAAGCGGTCCTCGCCGAAAATGACCCAGAGCGCTGCCGGCACCTGTCCTACGA
GTTGCATGATAAAGAAGACAGTCATAAGTGCGGCGACGATAGTCATGCCCCGCGCCCACCGGAAGGAGCT
GACTGGGTTGAAGGCTCTCAAGGGCATCGGTCGAGATCCCGGTGCCTAATGAGTGAGCTAACTTACATTA
ATTGCGTTGCGCTCACTGCCCGCTTTCCAGTCGGGAAACCTGTCGTGCCAGCTGCATTAATGAATCGGCC
AACGCGCGGGGAGAGGCGGTTTGCGTATTGGGCGCCAGGGTGGTTTTTCTTTTCACCAGTGAGACGGGCA
ACAGCTGATTGCCCTTCACCGCCTGGCCCTGAGAGAGTTGCAGCAAGCGGTCCACGCTGGTTTGCCCCAG
CAGGCGAAAATCCTGTTTGATGGTGGTTAACGGCGGGATATAACATGAGCTGTCTTCGGTATCGTCGTAT
CCCACTACCGAGATATCCGCACCAACGCGCAGCCCGGACTCGGTAATGGCGCGCATTGCGCCCAGCGCCA
TCTGATCGTTGGCAACCAGCATCGCAGTGGGAACGATGCCCTCATTCAGCATTTGCATGGTTTGTTGAAA
ACCGGACATGGCACTCCAGTCGCCTTCCCGTTCCGCTATCGGCTGAATTTGATTGCGAGTGAGATATTTA
TGCCAGCCAGCCAGACGCAGACGCGCCGAGACAGAACTTAATGGGCCCGCTAACAGCGCGATTTGCTGGT
GACCCAATGCGACCAGATGCTCCACGCCCAGTCGCGTACCGTCTTCATGGGAGAAAATAATACTGTTGAT
GGGTGTCTGGTCAGAGACATCAAGAAATAACGCCGGAACATTAGTGCAGGCAGCTTCCACAGCAATGGCA
TCCTGGTCATCCAGCGGATAGTTAATGATCAGCCCACTGACGCGTTGCGCGAGAAGATTGTGCACCGCCG
CTTTACAGGCTTCGACGCCGCTTCGTTCTACCATCGACACCACCACGCTGGCACCCAGTTGATCGGCGCG
AGATTTAATCGCCGCGACAATTTGCGACGGCGCGTGCAGGGCCAGACTGGAGGTGGCAACGCCAATCAGC
AACGACTGTTTGCCCGCCAGTTGTTGTGCCACGCGGTTGGGAATGTAATTCAGCTCCGCCATCGCCGCTT
CCACTTTTTCCCGCGTTTTCGCAGAAACGTGGCTGGCCTGGTTCACCACGCGGGAAACGGTCTGATAAGA
GACACCGGCATACTCTGCGACATCGTATAACGTTACTGGTTTCACATTCACCACCCTGAATTGACTCTCT
TCCGGGCGCTATCATGCCATACCGCGAAAGGTTTTGCGCCATTCGATGGTGTCCGGGATCTCGACGCTCT
CCCTTATGCGACTCCTGCATTAGGAAGCAGCCCAGTAGTAGGTTGAGGCCGTTGAGCACCGCCGCCGCAA
GGAATGGTGCATGCAAGGAGATGGCGCCCAACAGTCCCCCGGCCACGGGGCCTGCCACCATACCCACGCC
GAAACAAGCGCTCATGAGCCCGAAGTGGCGAGCCCGATCTTCCCCATCGGTGATGTCGGCGATATAGGCG
CCAGCAACCGCACCTGTGGCGCCGGTGATGCCGGCCACGATGCGTCCGGCGTAGAGGATCGAGATCTCGA
TCCCGCGAAAT
Features (pLannotate 1.2.2; 21 found; start..end, strand, type, name):
      1..19      +  promoter       T7 promoter: promoter for bacteriophage T7 RNA polymerase
     20..44      +  protein_bind   lac operator: The lac repressor binds to the lac operator to inhibit transcription in E. coli. This inhibition can be relieved by adding lactose or isopropyl-β-D-thiogalactopyranoside (IPTG). lac repressor encoded by lacI
     59..81      +  RBS            RBS: efficient ribosome binding site from bacteriophage T7 gene 10 (Olins and Rangwala, 1989)
     94..255     +  CDS            GB1: B1 domain of Streptococcal protein G effective as a solubilizing fusion partner (Cheng and Patel, 2004)
    262..279     +  CDS            capTEV™ (fragment): composite tag for in vivo biotinylation, TEV protease cleavage, and 6xHis tagging
    316..756     +  CDS            srtA (fragment): SRTA_STAA8 - Experimental evidence at protein level: Swiss-Prot protein existence level 1. Transpeptidase that anchors surface proteins to the cell wall (PubMed:10427003, PubMed:10446208, PubMed:10535938, PubMed:11714722, PubMed:14769030, PubMed:15247224). Recognizes and modifies its substrate by proteolytic cleavage of a C-terminal sorting signal. Following cleavage, a covalent intermediate is formed via a thioester bond between the sortase and its substrate, which is then transferred and covalently attached to the cell wall (PubMed:10446208, PubMed:10535938, PubMed:11714722, PubMed:14769030,
    767..784     +  CDS            9xHis (fragment): 9xHis affinity tag
    794..843     +  CDS            SET1 (fragment): solubility-enhancement tag derived from T7 phage gene 10B
    851..898     +  terminator     T7 terminator: transcription terminator for bacteriophage T7 RNA polymerase
    935..1363    +  rep_origin     f1 ori (sequence partly withheld): f1 bacteriophage origin of replication; arrow indicates direction of (+) strand synthesis
   1416..1520    +  promoter       AmpR promoter: bla
   1521..2381    +  CDS            AmpR: β-lactamase; bla; confers resistance to ampicillin, carbenicillin, and related antibiotics
   2552..3140    +  rep_origin     ori: high-copy-number ColE1/pMB1/pBR322/pUC origin of replication
   3326..3465    -  misc_feature   bom: basis of mobility region from pBR322
   3567..3758    -  CDS            rop: Rop protein, which maintains plasmids at low copy number; rop
   3775..4155    +  CDS            YPB1_ECOLX: Protein predicted: Swiss-Prot protein existence level 4. From Escherichia coli.
   4227..4518    -  CDS            TcR (fragment): tetracycline efflux protein; tet; confers resistance to tetracycline
   4533..4554    -  protein_bind   CAP binding site: CAP binding activates transcription in the presence of cAMP. E. coli catabolite activator protein
   4567..5649    -  CDS            lacI: lac repressor; lacI; The lac repressor binds to the lac operator to inhibit transcription in E. coli. This inhibition can be relieved by adding lactose or isopropyl-β-D-thiogalactopyranoside (IPTG).
   5650..5727    -  promoter       lacI promoter: lacI
   5735..6014    -  CDS            TcR (fragment): tetracycline efflux protein; tet; confers resistance to tetracycline
