[The description below was written by a language model from this plasmid's Addgene catalogue record and pLannotate feature annotations shown in this document.]
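Description:
pGBHPS-SortA is a bacterial expression plasmid built on the pET21 backbone for producing the catalytic domain of Staphylococcus aureus (strain N315) sortase A in E. coli. It is propagated through a pBR322-type ColE1 origin accompanied by the bom region and the rop gene, consistent with its listing as low copy, and is selected by ampicillin resistance from β-lactamase. An f1 origin is also present, along with leftover tetracycline-resistance gene fragments from the pBR322 lineage that are not functional markers. The backbone carries lacI, so expression is driven by a T7 promoter under lac operator control with the T7 gene 10 ribosome binding site and a T7 terminator. Expression is therefore IPTG-inducible in hosts supplying T7 RNA polymerase, such as BL21(DE3) and its derivatives.

The open reading frame, cloned between NcoI and XhoI, encodes an N-terminal GB1 domain (the B1 domain of streptococcal protein G, a solubility-enhancing fusion partner), followed by a His tag, an HRV 3C protease cleavage site, and then sortase A lacking amino acids 1–59. The short annotation labelled as a capTEV fragment most likely corresponds to the His tag. The feature table also detects a vector-derived His-tag sequence just downstream of the XhoI site, but the record does not say whether it is translated as part of the protein. The tag arrangement allows affinity purification and removal of the GB1-His portion by 3C protease. According to the associated publication, the enzyme is used for sortase-mediated protein ligation, specifically to attach an NMR-invisible solubility enhancement tag to target proteins for NMR studies.
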