Addgene plasmid #21930: pGBHPS-SortA
Depositing lab: Fuyuhiko Inagaki. Depositing organization: Hokkaido University. Publication: Attachment of an NMR-invisible solubility enhancement tag using a sortase-mediated protein ligation method. Kobashigawa Y, Kumeta H, Ogura K, Inagaki F. J Biomol NMR. 2009 Mar . 43(3):145-50. 10.1007/s10858-008-9296-5 PubMed 19140010.
Backbone
  Vector backbone: pET21
  Backbone size w/o insert (bp): 5500
  Vector type: Bacterial Expression
Growth in bacteria
  Bacterial resistance: Ampicillin, 100 μg/mL
  Growth temperature: 37°C
  Growth strain: DH5alpha
  Growth instructions: BL-21(DE3) and its derivatives can be used for protein expression.
  Copy number: Low Copy
Gene/Insert
  Gene/Insert name: sortase (alt names: srtA; sortA; sortase A)
  Species: Staphylococcus aureus (strain N315)
  Insert size (bp): 672
  Mutation: deleted amino acids 1-59
  Tag / fusion protein: GB1 (N terminal on insert); His (N terminal on insert); HRV3C cleagage site (N terminal on insert)
  Cloning method: Restriction Enzyme; 5′ cloning site NcoI (not destroyed); 3′ cloning site XhoI (not destroyed)
  Sequencing primers: 5′ T7; 3′ T7
Resource information
  A portion of this plasmid was derived from a plasmid made by: We obtained srtA gene from NBRC and cloned it into expression vector.
Terms and licenses: Academic/Nonprofit Terms; Industry Terms: Not Available to Industry
How to cite: pGBHPS-SortA was a gift from Fuyuhiko Inagaki (Addgene plasmid # 21930 ; http://n2t.net/addgene:21930 ; RRID:Addgene_21930)
