>Addgene plasmid #21930 | pGBHPS-SortA | addgene partial sequence | sequence record 27778 | 21930 with T7-term
CTTCTTTCGGGCTTTGTTAGCAGCCGGATCTCAGTGGTGGTGGTGGTGGTGCTCGAGATTATTTGACTTC
TGTAGCTACAAAGATTTTACGTTTTTCCCAAACGCCTGTCTTTTCATTGTAATCATCACAAGTAATTAAT
GTTAATTGTTTATCTTTACCTTTTTGTTCATCTAGAACTTCTACATCTGTTGGCTTAACATCTCTTATAC
TTGTCATTTTATACTTACGTGTTTCATTACCAACTTTAAAGTACACCATACTACCTTTTTTGGCTGCTTT
AAGATTTGTAAATTGATAGTTCGGACGGTCAATGAAAGTGTGTCCTGCAATTGAAATATTTTGATCATCT
AGTGATTCATTTTCTTCTGCAAAGCTTACACCTCTATTTAATTGTTCAGGTGTTGCTGGTCCTGGATATA
CTGGTTCTTTAATATCAGCATCTGGAATTTCAATATAGCCTGCCACTTTTGATTTATCTTTCGGAATTTG
AGGTTTAGCTTGGGATCCCATATGCGGGCCCTGAAACAGCACTTCCAGATGATGATGATGATGATGGCTA
TGTTCGGTTACCGTGAAGGTTTTGGTAGCGTCGTCGTAGGTCCATTCACCGTCAACACCGTTGTCGTTAG
CGTACTGTTTGAAAACTTTTTCCGCGGTAGCAGCGTCAACAGCTTCGGTGGTGGTTTCACCTTTCA
